Addgene plasmid #231953: pHR_SFFV_tTA_IRES_tagBFP
Purpose: Lentiviral vector for constitutive expression of the tetracycline transactivator tTA and of the blue fluorescent protein tagBFP, separated by an internal ribosome entry site (SFFV promoter)
Depositing lab: Leonardo Morsut.
Backbone
  Vector backbone: pHR
  Vector type: Lentiviral
Growth in bacteria
  Bacterial resistance: Ampicillin, 100 μg/mL
  Growth temperature: 37°C
  Growth strain: NEB Stable
  Copy number: High Copy
Gene/Insert
  Gene/Insert name: tTA_IRES_tagBFP
  Species: Synthetic
How to cite: pHR_SFFV_tTA_IRES_tagBFP was a gift from Leonardo Morsut (Addgene plasmid # 231953 ; http://n2t.net/addgene:231953 ; RRID:Addgene_231953)
