[The description below was written by a language model from this plasmid's Addgene catalogue record and pLannotate feature annotations shown in this document.]
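Description:
pHR_SFFV_tTA_IRES_tagBFP is an HIV-1-derived lentiviral transfer vector on the pHR backbone, built for constitutive co-expression of the tetracycline transactivator tTA and the blue fluorescent protein TagBFP in transduced mammalian cells. In bacteria it is maintained through a high-copy ColE1/pUC-type origin and selected with ampicillin via the bla gene. The backbone also carries remnants typical of older pHR plasmids, including fragments of tetracycline resistance, bom and rop sequences. Outside the viral genome there is an SV40 promoter followed by gpt fragments, SV40 small t intron and poly(A) sequences. None of these is presented by the record as a functional marker.

The packaged region runs from a truncated 5' LTR through the Ψ packaging signal with a partial gag, the Rev response element and the cPPT/CTS, to a self-inactivating ΔU3 3' LTR. Because the 3' LTR lacks U3, the integrated provirus has no LTR promoter activity. Expression therefore depends on the internal spleen focus-forming virus (SFFV) promoter, a strong viral promoter. This drives a single bicistronic transcript: the transactivator is translated cap-dependently, and an EMCV IRES initiates translation of TagBFP downstream, so blue fluorescence marks cells that express the transactivator. A WPRE after the reporter enhances transcript stability and expression.

The automated annotation labels the transactivator as an rtTA3 fragment with VP16-derived minimal activation repeats. This probably reflects the close sequence similarity between the two TetR-based proteins, since the catalogue record identifies it as tTA, the Tet-Off form that activates Tet-responsive promoters in the absence of doxycycline. The vector is suited to making cell lines in which TRE-driven transgenes can be switched off with the drug.
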