Features (pLannotate 1.2.2; 36 found; start..end, strand, type, name):
     35..292     +  LTR            5' LTR (truncated): truncated 5' long terminal repeat (LTR) from HIV-1
    339..464     +  misc_feature   HIV-1 Ψ: packaging signal of human immunodeficiency virus type 1
    448..786     +  CDS            HIV-1 gag (fragment): gag protein from human immunodeficiency virus 1; gag
    961..1194    +  misc_feature   RRE: The Rev response element (RRE) of HIV-1 allows for Rev-dependent mRNA export from the nucleus to the cytoplasm.
   1571..1671    +  CDS            Rev (fragment): human immunodeficiency virus 1 (HIV-1) Rev protein; rev; enhances nuclear export of unspliced and incompletely spliced viral mRNAs
   1708..1825    +  misc_feature   cPPT/CTS: central polypurine tract and central termination sequence of HIV-1
   1862..1894    -  misc_feature   MCS (fragment): pBluescript multiple cloning site
   1978..2385    +  promoter       SFFV promoter: spleen focus-forming virus long terminal repeat (LTR) promoter
   2459..3156    +  CDS            rtTA3 (fragment): reverse tetracycline transactivator 3 activates expression from Tet-responsive promoters in the presence of doxycycline
   3086..3196    +  CDS            VP48: 3 tandem repeats of the minimal activation domain of herpes simplex virus VP16 (Cheng et al., 2013)
   3337..3799    +  misc_feature   IRES: internal ribosome entry site (IRES) of the encephalomyocarditis virus (EMCV)
   3818..4519    +  CDS            TagBFP: monomeric blue fluorescent protein mammalian codon-optimized
   4566..4596    +  misc_feature   MCS (fragment): pUC18/19 multiple cloning site
   4597..4615    +  misc_feature   MCS (fragment): pBluescript multiple cloning site
   4615..5203    +  misc_feature   WPRE: woodchuck hepatitis virus posttranscriptional regulatory element
   5204..5226    +  misc_feature   MCS (fragment): pBluescript multiple cloning site
   5243..5311    +  CDS            nef (fragment): NEF_HV1Z2 - Experimental evidence at protein level: Swiss-Prot protein existence level 1. Extracellular Nef protein targets CD4(+) T-lymphocytes for apoptosis by interacting with CXCR4 surface receptors. From Human immunodeficiency virus type 1 group M subtype D (isolate Z2/CDC-Z34) (HIV-1).
   5313..5546    +  LTR            3' LTR (ΔU3): self-inactivating 3' long terminal repeat (LTR) from HIV-1
   5571..5589    -  promoter       SP6 promoter: promoter for bacteriophage SP6 RNA polymerase
   5817..6096    +  CDS            TcR (fragment): tetracycline efflux protein; tet; confers resistance to tetracycline
   6097..6145    -  misc_feature   bom (fragment): basis of mobility region from pBR322
   6247..6282    -  CDS            rop (fragment): Rop protein, which maintains plasmids at low copy number; rop
   6377..6481    +  promoter       AmpR promoter: bla
   6482..7342    +  CDS            AmpR: β-lactamase; bla; confers resistance to ampicillin, carbenicillin, and related antibiotics
   7513..8101    +  rep_origin     ori: high-copy-number ColE1/pMB1/pBR322/pUC origin of replication
   8284..8340    +  CDS            lacI (fragment): lac repressor; lacI; The lac repressor binds to the lac operator to inhibit transcription in E. coli. This inhibition can be relieved by adding lactose or isopropyl-β-D-thiogalactopyranoside (IPTG).
   8347..8676    +  promoter       SV40 promoter: SV40 enhancer and early promoter
   8876..8995    +  CDS            gpt (fragment): XGPT_ECOLI - Also known as gpp, gxu. Experimental evidence at protein level: Swiss-Prot protein existence level 1. Purine salvage pathway enzyme that catalyzes the transfer of the ribosyl-5-phosphate group from 5-phospho-alpha-D-ribose 1- diphosphate (PRPP) to the N9 position of the 6-oxopurines guanine and xanthine to form the corresponding ribonucleotides GMP (guanosine 5'- monophosphate) and XMP (xanthosine 5'-monophosphate), with the release of PPi. To a lesser extent, also acts on hypoxanthine (PubMed:9100006, PubMed:3886014). Does not ribophosphorylate adenine (PubMed:3886014). From Esch
   8995..9330    +  CDS            gpt (fragment): XGPT_ECOLI - Also known as gpp, gxu. Experimental evidence at protein level: Swiss-Prot protein existence level 1. Purine salvage pathway enzyme that catalyzes the transfer of the ribosyl-5-phosphate group from 5-phospho-alpha-D-ribose 1- diphosphate (PRPP) to the N9 position of the 6-oxopurines guanine and xanthine to form the corresponding ribonucleotides GMP (guanosine 5'- monophosphate) and XMP (xanthosine 5'-monophosphate), with the release of PPi. To a lesser extent, also acts on hypoxanthine (PubMed:9100006, PubMed:3886014). Does not ribophosphorylate adenine (PubMed:3886014). From Esch
   9425..9730    +  CDS            frsA (fragment): FRSA_ECOLI - Also known as yafA. Experimental evidence at protein level: Swiss-Prot protein existence level 1. Catalyzes the hydrolysis of esters (PubMed:15808744). Displays esterase activity toward pNP-butyrate (PubMed:15808744). May stimulate mixed-acid fermentation by acting as a fermentation/respiration switch that down-regulates respiration and up- regulates fermentation rates (PubMed:15169777). From Escherichia coli (strain K12).
   9734..9808    +  CDS            small t antigen (fragment): SV40 (simian virus 40) small t antigen
   9810..9875    +  intron         small t intron: SV40 (simian virus 40) small t antigen intron
  10005..10025   +  CDS            SV40 NLS: nuclear localization signal of SV40 (simian virus 40) large T antigen
  10344..10427   +  CDS            large T antigen (fragment): large T antigen from SV40 (simian virus 40)
  10450..10584   +  polyA_signal   SV40 poly(A) signal: SV40 polyadenylation signal
  10752..11093   +  LTR            3' LTR (fragment): 3' long terminal repeat (LTR) from HIV-1
>Addgene plasmid #231953 | pHR_SFFV_tTA_IRES_tagBFP | addgene full sequence | sequence record 470256 | Addgene NGS Result
GCTACAAGGGACTTTCCGCTGGGGACTTTCCAGGGAGGCGTGGCCTGGGCGGGACTGGGGAGTGGCGAGC
CCTCAGATCCTGCATATAAGCAGCTGCTTTTTGCCTGTACTGGGTCTCTCTGGTTAGACCAGATCTGAGC
CTGGGAGCTCTCTGGCTAACTAGGGAACCCACTGCTTAAGCCTCAATAAAGCTTGCCTTGAGTGCTTCAA
GTAGTGTGTGCCCGTCTGTTGTGTGACTCTGGTAACTAGAGATCCCTCAGACCCTTTTAGTCAGTGTGGA
AAATCTCTAGCAGTGGCGCCCGAACAGGGACTTGAAAGCGAAAGGGAAACCAGAGGAGCTCTCTCGACGC
AGGACTCGGCTTGCTGAAGCGCGCACGGCAAGAGGCGAGGGGCGGCGACTGGTGAGTACGCCAAAAATTT
TGACTAGCGGAGGCTAGAAGGAGAGAGATGGGTGCGAGAGCGTCAGTATTAAGCGGGGGAGAATTAGATC
GCGATGGGAAAAAATTCGGTTAAGGCCAGGGGGAAAGAAAAAATATAAATTAAAACATATAGTATGGGCA
AGCAGGGAGCTAGAACGATTCGCAGTTAATCCTGGCCTGTTAGAAACATCAGAAGGCTGTAGACAAATAC
TGGGACAGCTACAACCATCCCTTCAGACAGGATCAGAAGAACTTAGATCATTATATAATACAGTAGCAAC
CCTCTATTGTGTGCATCAAAGGATAGAGATAAAAGACACCAAGGAAGCTTTAGACAAGATAGAGGAAGAG
CAAAACAAAAGTAAGACCACCGCACAGCAAGCGGCCGGCCGCTGATCTTCAGACCTGGAGGAGGAGATAT
GAGGGACAATTGGAGAAGTGAATTATATAAATATAAAGTAGTAAAAATTGAACCATTAGGAGTAGCACCC
ACCAAGGCAAAGAGAAGAGTGGTGCAGAGAGAAAAAAGAGCAGTGGGAATAGGAGCTTTGTTCCTTGGGT
TCTTGGGAGCAGCAGGAAGCACTATGGGCGCAGCGTCAATGACGCTGACGGTACAGGCCAGACAATTATT
GTCTGGTATAGTGCAGCAGCAGAACAATTTGCTGAGGGCTATTGAGGCGCAACAGCATCTGTTGCAACTC
ACAGTCTGGGGCATCAAGCAGCTCCAGGCAAGAATCCTGGCTGTGGAAAGATACCTAAAGGATCAACAGC
TCCTGGGGATTTGGGGTTGCTCTGGAAAACTCATTTGCACCACTGCTGTGCCTTGGAATGCTAGTTGGAG
TAATAAATCTCTGGAACAGATTTGGAATCACACGACCTGGATGGAGTGGGACAGAGAAATTAACAATTAC
ACAAGCTTAATACACTCCTTAATTGAAGAATCGCAAAACCAGCAAGAAAAGAATGAACAAGAATTATTGG
AATTAGATAAATGGGCAAGTTTGTGGAATTGGTTTAACATAACAAATTGGCTGTGGTATATAAAATTATT
CATAATGATAGTAGGAGGCTTGGTAGGTTTAAGAATAGTTTTTGCTGTACTTTCTATAGTGAATAGAGTT
AGGCAGGGATATTCACCATTATCGTTTCAGACCCACCTCCCAACCCCGAGGGGACCCGACAGGCCCGAAG
GAATAGAAGAAGAAGGTGGAGAGAGAGACAGAGACAGATCCATTCGATTAGTGAACGGATCTCGACGGTA
TCGCCAAATGGCAGTATTCATCCACAATTTTAAAAGAAAAGGGGGGATTGGGGGGTACAGTGCAGGGGAA
AGAATAGTAGACATAATAGCAACAGACATACAAACTAAAGAATTACAAAAACAAATTACAAAAATTCAAA
ATTTTCGGGTTTATTACAGGGACAGCAGAGATCCAGTTTGGATCGATAAGCTTGATATCGAATTCCTGCA
GCCCCGATAAAATAAAAGATTTTATTTAGTCTCCAGAAAAAGGGGGGAATGAAAGACCCCACCTGTAGGT
TTGGCAAGCTAGCTGCAGTAACGCCATTTTGCAAGGCATGGAAAAATACCAAACCAAGAATAGAGAAGTT
CAGATCAAGGGCGGGTACATGAAAATAGCTAACGTTGGGCCAAACAGGATATCTGCGGTGAGCAGTTTCG
GCCCCGGCCCGGGGCCAAGAACAGATGGTCACCGCAGTTTCGGCCCCGGCCCGAGGCCAAGAACAGATGG
TCCCCAGATATGGCCCAACCCTCAGCAGTTTCTTAAGACCCATCAGATGTTTCCAGGCTCCCCCAAGGAC
CTGAAATGACCCTGCGCCTTATTTGAATTAACCAATCAGCCTGCTTCTCGCTTCTGTTCGCGCGCTTCTG
CTTCCCGAGCTCTATAAAAGAGCTCACAACCCCTCACTCGGCGCGCCAGTCCTCCGACAGACTGAGTCGC
CCGGGGGGGATCTGGAGCTCTCGAGAATTCTCACGCGTCAAGTGGAGCAAGGCAGGTGGACAGTGGATCG
GAGCTACCATGTCTAGACTGGACAAGAGCAAAGTCATAAACTCTGCTCTGGAATTACTCAATGAAGTCGG
TATCGAAGGCCTGACGACAAGGAAACTCGCTCAAAAGCTGGGAGTTGAGCAGCCTACCCTGTACTGGCAC
GTGAAGAACAAGCGGGCCCTGCTCGATGCCCTGGCAATCGAGATGCTGGACAGGCATCATACCCACTTCT
GCCCCCTGGAAGGCGAGTCATGGCAAGACTTTCTGCGGAACAACGCCAAGTCATTCCGCTGTGCTCTCCT
CTCACATCGCGACGGGGCTAAAGTGCATCTCGGCACCCGCCCAACAGAGAAACAGTACGAAACCCTGGAA
AATCAGCTCGCGTTCCTGTGTCAGCAAGGCTTCTCCCTGGAGAACGCACTGTACGCTCTGTCCGCCGTGG
GCCACTTTACACTGGGCTGCGTATTGGAGGATCAGGAGCATCAAGTAGCAAAAGAGGAAAGAGAGACACC
TACCACCGATTCTATGCCCCCACTTCTGAGACAAGCAATTGAGCTGTTCGACCATCAGGGAGCCGAACCT
GCCTTCCTTTTCGGCCTGGAACTAATCATATGTGGCCTGGAGAAACAGCTAAAGTGCGAAAGCGGCGGGC
CGGCCGACGCCCTTGACGATTTTGACTTAGACATGCTCCCAGCCGATGCCCTTGACGACTTTGACCTTGA
TATGCTGCCTGCTGACGCTCTTGACGATTTTGACCTTGACATGCTCCCCGGGTAATAGGATCCTTGACTT
GCGGCCCCCCTCTCCCTCCCCCCCCCTAACGTTACTGGCCGAAGCCGCTTGGAATAAGGCCGGTGTGCGT
TTGTCTATATGTTATTTTCCACCATATTGCCGTCTTTTGGCAATGTGAGGGCCCGGAAACCTGGCCCTGT
CTTCTTGACGAGCATTCCTAGGGGTCTTTCCCCTCTCGCCAAAGGAATGCAAGGTCTGTTGAATGTCGTG
AAGGAAGCAGTTCCTCTGGAAGCTTCTTGAAGACAAACAACGTCTGTAGCGACCCTTTGCAGGCAGCGGA
ACCCCCCACCTGGCGACAGGTGCCTCTGCGGCCAAAAGCCACGTGTATAAGATACACCTGCAAAGGCGGC
ACAACCCCAGTGCCACGTTGTGAGTTGGATAGTTGTGGAAAGAGTCAAATGGCTCTCCTCAAGCGTATTC
AACAAGGGGCTGAAGGATGCCCAGAAGGTACCCCATTGTATGGGATCTGATCTGGGGCCTCGGTGCACAT
GCTTTACATGTGTTTAGTCGAGGTTAAAAAAACGTCTAGGCCCCCCGAACCACGGGGACGTGGTTTTCCT
TTGAAAAACACGATGATAAATGAGCGCTGGCGGGTCCATGAGCGAGCTGATTAAGGAGAACATGCACATG
AAGCTGTACATGGAGGGCACCGTGGACAACCATCACTTCAAGTGCACATCCGAGGGCGAAGGCAAGCCCT
ACGAGGGCACCCAGACCATGAGAATCAAGGTGGTCGAGGGCGGCCCTCTCCCCTTCGCCTTCGACATCCT
GGCTACTAGCTTCCTCTACGGCAGCAAGACCTTCATCAACCACACCCAGGGCATCCCCGACTTCTTCAAG
CAGTCCTTCCCTGAGGGCTTCACATGGGAGAGAGTCACCACATACGAAGACGGGGGCGTGCTGACCGCTA
CCCAGGACACCAGCCTCCAGGACGGCTGCCTCATCTACAACGTCAAGATCAGAGGGGTGAACTTCACATC
CAACGGCCCTGTGATGCAGAAGAAAACACTCGGCTGGGAGGCCTTCACCGAGACGCTGTACCCCGCTGAC
GGCGGCCTGGAAGGCAGAAACGACATGGCCCTGAAGCTCGTGGGCGGGAGCCATCTGATCGCAAACATCA
AGACCACATATAGATCCAAGAAACCCGCTAAGAACCTCAAGATGCCTGGCGTCTACTATGTGGACTACAG
ACTGGAAAGAATCAAGGAGGCCAACAACGAGACCTACGTCGAGCAGCACGAGGTGGCAGTGGCCAGATAC
TGCGACCTCCCTAGCAAACTGGGGCACAAGCTTAATTAAGGCCGCAACTCCCACCTGCAACATGCGTGAC
TGACTGAGGCCGCGACTCTAGAGTCGACCTGCAGGCATGCAAGCTTGATATCAAGCTTATCGATAATCAA
CCTCTGGATTACAAAATTTGTGAAAGATTGACTGGTATTCTTAACTATGTTGCTCCTTTTACGCTATGTG
GATACGCTGCTTTAATGCCTTTGTATCATGCTATTGCTTCCCGTATGGCTTTCATTTTCTCCTCCTTGTA
TAAATCCTGGTTGCTGTCTCTTTATGAGGAGTTGTGGCCCGTTGTCAGGCAACGTGGCGTGGTGTGCACT
GTGTTTGCTGACGCAACCCCCACTGGTTGGGGCATTGCCACCACCTGTCAGCTCCTTTCCGGGACTTTCG
CTTTCCCCCTCCCTATTGCCACGGCGGAACTCATCGCCGCCTGCCTTGCCCGCTGCTGGACAGGGGCTCG
GCTGTTGGGCACTGACAATTCCGTGGTGTTGTCGGGGAAATCATCGTCCTTTCCTTGGCTGCTCGCCTGT
GTTGCCACCTGGATTCTGCGCGGGACGTCCTTCTGCTACGTCCCTTCGGCCCTCAATCCAGCGGACCTTC
CTTCCCGCGGCCTGCTGCCGGCTCTGCGGCCTCTTCCGCGTCTTCGCCTTCGCCCTCAGACGAGTCGGAT
CTCCCTTTGGGCCGCCTCCCCGCATCGATACCGTCGACCTCGAGGGAATTAATTCGAGCTCGGTACCTTT
AAGACCAATGACTTACAAGGCAGCTGTAGATCTTAGCCACTTTTTAAAAGAAAAGGGGGGACTGGAAGGG
CTAATTCACTCCCAACGAAGACAAGATCTGCTTTTTGCTTGTACTGGGTCTCTCTGGTTAGACCAGATCT
GAGCCTGGGAGCTCTCTGGCTAACTAGGGAACCCACTGCTTAAGCCTCAATAAAGCTTGCCTTGAGTGCT
TCAAGTAGTGTGTGCCCGTCTGTTGTGTGACTCTGGTAACTAGAGATCCCTCAGACCCTTTTAGTCAGTG
TGGAAAATCTCTAGCAGCATCTAGAATTAATTCCGTGTATTCTATAGTGTCACCTAAATCGTATGTGTAT
GATACATAAGGTTATGTATTAATTGTAGCCGCGTTCTAACGACAATATGTACAAGCCTAATTGTGTAGCA
TCTGGCTTACTGAAGCAGACCCTATCATCTCTCTCGTAAACTGCCGTCAGAGTCGGTTTGGTTGGACGAA
CCTTCTGAGTTTCTGGTAACGCCGTCCCGCACCCGGAAATGGTCAGCGAACCAATCAGCAGGGTCATCGC
TAGCCAGATCCTCTACGCCGGACGCATCGTGGCCGGCATCACCGGCGCCACAGGTGCGGTTGCTGGCGCC
TATATCGCCGACATCACCGATGGGGAAGATCGGGCTCGCCACTTCGGGCTCATGAGCGCTTGTTTCGGCG
TGGGTATGGTGGCAGGCCCCGTGGCCGGGGGACTGTTGGGCGCCATCTCCTTGCATGCACCATTCCTTGC
GGCGGCGGTGCTCAACGGCCTCAACCTACTACTGGGCTGCTTCCTAATGCAGGAGTCGCATAAGGGAGAG
CGTCGAATGGTGCACTCTCAGTACAATCTGCTCTGATGCCGCATAGTTAAGCCAGCCCCGACACCCGCCA
ACACCCGCTGACGCGCCCTGACGGGCTTGTCTGCTCCCGGCATCCGCTTACAGACAAGCTGTGACCGTCT
CCGGGAGCTGCATGTGTCAGAGGTTTTCACCGTCATCACCGAAACGCGCGAGACGAAAGGGCCTCGTGAT
ACGCCTATTTTTATAGGTTAATGTCATGATAATAATGGTTTCTTAGACGTCAGGTGGCACTTTTCGGGGA
AATGTGCGCGGAACCCCTATTTGTTTATTTTTCTAAATACATTCAAATATGTATCCGCTCATGAGACAAT
AACCCTGATAAATGCTTCAATAATATTGAAAAAGGAAGAGTATGAGTATTCAACATTTCCGTGTCGCCCT
TATTCCCTTTTTTGCGGCATTTTGCCTTCCTGTTTTTGCTCACCCAGAAACGCTGGTGAAAGTAAAAGAT
GCTGAAGATCAGTTGGGTGCACGAGTGGGTTACATCGAACTGGATCTCAACAGCGGTAAGATCCTTGAGA
GTTTTCGCCCCGAAGAACGTTTTCCAATGATGAGCACTTTTAAAGTTCTGCTATGTGGCGCGGTATTATC
CCGTATTGACGCCGGGCAAGAGCAACTCGGTCGCCGCATACACTATTCTCAGAATGACTTGGTTGAGTAC
TCACCAGTCACAGAAAAGCATCTTACGGATGGCATGACAGTAAGAGAATTATGCAGTGCTGCCATAACCA
TGAGTGATAACACTGCGGCCAACTTACTTCTGACAACGATCGGAGGACCGAAGGAGCTAACCGCTTTTTT
GCACAACATGGGGGATCATGTAACTCGCCTTGATCGTTGGGAACCGGAGCTGAATGAAGCCATACCAAAC
GACGAGCGTGACACCACGATGCCTGTAGCAATGGCAACAACGTTGCGCAAACTATTAACTGGCGAACTAC
TTACTCTAGCTTCCCGGCAACAATTAATAGACTGGATGGAGGCGGATAAAGTTGCAGGACCACTTCTGCG
CTCGGCCCTTCCGGCTGGCTGGTTTATTGCTGATAAATCTGGAGCCGGTGAGCGTGGGTCTCGCGGTATC
ATTGCAGCACTGGGGCCAGATGGTAAGCCCTCCCGTATCGTAGTTATCTACACGACGGGGAGTCAGGCAA
CTATGGATGAACGAAATAGACAGATCGCTGAGATAGGTGCCTCACTGATTAAGCATTGGTAACTGTCAGA
CCAAGTTTACTCATATATACTTTAGATTGATTTAAAACTTCATTTTTAATTTAAAAGGATCTAGGTGAAG
ATCCTTTTTGATAATCTCATGACCAAAATCCCTTAACGTGAGTTTTCGTTCCACTGAGCGTCAGACCCCG
TAGAAAAGATCAAAGGATCTTCTTGAGATCCTTTTTTTCTGCGCGTAATCTGCTGCTTGCAAACAAAAAA
ACCACCGCTACCAGCGGTGGTTTGTTTGCCGGATCAAGAGCTACCAACTCTTTTTCCGAAGGTAACTGGC
TTCAGCAGAGCGCAGATACCAAATACTGTTCTTCTAGTGTAGCCGTAGTTAGGCCACCACTTCAAGAACT
CTGTAGCACCGCCTACATACCTCGCTCTGCTAATCCTGTTACCAGTGGCTGCTGCCAGTGGCGATAAGTC
GTGTCTTACCGGGTTGGACTCAAGACGATAGTTACCGGATAAGGCGCAGCGGTCGGGCTGAACGGGGGGT
TCGTGCACACAGCCCAGCTTGGAGCGAACGACCTACACCGAACTGAGATACCTACAGCGTGAGCTATGAG
AAAGCGCCACGCTTCCCGAAGGGAGAAAGGCGGACAGGTATCCGGTAAGCGGCAGGGTCGGAACAGGAGA
GCGCACGAGGGAGCTTCCAGGGGGAAACGCCTGGTATCTTTATAGTCCTGTCGGGTTTCGCCACCTCTGA
CTTGAGCGTCGATTTTTGTGATGCTCGTCAGGGGGGCGGAGCCTATGGAAAAACGCCAGCAACGCGGCCT
TTTTACGGTTCCTGGCCTTTTGCTGGCCTTTTGCTCACATGTTCTTTCCTGCGTTATCCCCTGATTCTGT
GGATAACCGTATTACCGCCTTTGAGTGAGCTGATACCGCTCGCCGCAGCCGAACGACCGAGCGCAGCGAG
TCAGTGAGCGAGGAAGCGGAAGAGCGCCCAATACGCAAACCGCCTCTCCCCGCGCGTTGGCCGATTCATT
AATGCAGCTGTGGAATGTGTGTCAGTTAGGGTGTGGAAAGTCCCCAGGCTCCCCAGCAGGCAGAAGTATG
CAAAGCATGCATCTCAATTAGTCAGCAACCAGGTGTGGAAAGTCCCCAGGCTCCCCAGCAGGCAGAAGTA
TGCAAAGCATGCATCTCAATTAGTCAGCAACCATAGTCCCGCCCCTAACTCCGCCCATCCCGCCCCTAAC
TCCGCCCAGTTCCGCCCATTCTCCGCCCCATGGCTGACTAATTTTTTTTATTTATGCAGAGGCCGAGGCC
GCCTCGGCCTCTGAGCTATTCCAGAAGTAGTGAGGAGGCTTTTTTGGAGGCCTAGGCTTTTGCAAAAAGC
TTGGACACAAGACAGGCTTGCGAGATATGTTTGAGAATACCACTTTATCCCGCGTCAGGGAGAGGCAGTG
CGTAAAAAGACGCGGACTCATGTGAAATACTGGTTTTTAGTGCGCCAGATCTCTATAATCTCGCGCAACC
TATTTTCCCCTCGAACACTTTTTAAGCCGTAGATAAACAGGCTGGGACACTTCACATGAGCGAAAAATAC
ATCGTCACCTGGGACATGTTGCAGATCCATGCACGTAAACTCGCAAGCCGACTGATGCCTTCTGAACAAT
GGAAAGGCATTATTGCCGTAAGCCGTGGCGGTCTGTACCGGGTGCGTTACTGGCGCGTGAACTGGGTATT
CGTCATGTCGATACCGTTTGTATTTCCAGCTACGATCACGACAACCAGCGCGAGCTTAAAGTGCTGAAAC
GCGCAGAAGGCGATGGCGAAGGCTTCATCGTTATTGATGACCTGGTGGATACCGGTGGTACTGCGGTTGC
GATTCGTGAAATGTATCCAAAAGCGCACTTTGTCACCATCTTCGCAAAACCGGCTGGTCGTCCGCTGGTT
GATGACTATGTTGTTGATATCCCGCAAGATACCTGGATTGAACAGCCGTGGGATATGGGCGTCGTATTCG
TCCCGCCAATCTCCGGTCGCTAATCTTTTCAACGCCTGGCACTGCCGGGCGTTGTTCTTTTTAACTTCAG
GCGGGTTACAATAGTTTCCAGTAAGTATTCTGGAGGCTGCATCCATGACACAGGCAAACCTGAGCGAAAC
CCTGTTCAAACCCCGCTTTAAACATCCTGAAACCTCGACGCTAGTCCGCCGCTTTAATCACGGCGCACAA
CCGCCTGTGCAGTCGGCCCTTGATGGTAAAACCATCCCTCACTGGTATCGCATGATTAACCGTCTGATGT
GGATCTGGCGCGGCATTGACCCACGCGAAATCCTCGACGTCCAGGCACGTATTGTGATGAGCGATGCCGA
ACGTACCGACGATGATTTATACGATACGGTGATTGGCTACCGTGGCGGCAACTGGATTTATGAGTGGGCC
CCGGATCTTTGTGAAGGAACCTTACTTCTGTGGTGTGACATAATTGGACAAACTACCTACAGAGATTTAA
AGCTCTAAGGTAAATATAAAATTTTTAAGTGTATAATGTGTTAAACTACTGATTCTAATTGTTTGTGTAT
TTTAGATTCCAACCTATGGAACTGATGAATGGGAGCAGTGGTGGAATGCCTTTAATGAGGAAAACCTGTT
TTGCTCAGAAGAAATGCCATCTAGTGATGATGAGGCTACTGCTGACTCTCAACATTCTACTCCTCCAAAA
AAGAAGAGAAAGGTAGAAGACCCCAAGGACTTTCCTTCAGAATTGCTAAGTTTTTTGAGTCATGCTGTGT
TTAGTAATAGAACTCTTGCTTGCTTTGCTATTTACACCACAAAGGAAAAAGCTGCACTGCTATACAAGAA
AATTATGGAAAAATATTCTGTAACCTTTATAAGTAGGCATAACAGTTATAATCATAACATACTGTTTTTT
CTTACTCCACACAGGCATAGAGTGTCTGCTATTAATAACTATGCTCAAAAATTGTGTACCTTTAGCTTTT
TAATTTGTAAAGGGGTTAATAAGGAATATTTGATGTATAGTGCCTTGACTAGAGATCATAATCAGCCATA
CCACATTTGTAGAGGTTTTACTTGCTTTAAAAAACCTCCCACACCTCCCCCTGAACCTGAAACATAAAAT
GAATGCAATTGTTGTTGTTAACTTGTTTATTGCAGCTTATAATGGTTACAAATAAAGCAATAGCATCACA
AATTTCACAAATAAAGCATTTTTTTCACTGCATTCTAGTTGTGGTTTGTCCAAACTCATCAATGTATCTT
ATCATGTCTGGATCAACTGGATAACTCAAGCTAACCAAAATCATCCCAAACTTCCCACCCCATACCCTAT
TACCACTGCCAATTACCTGTGGTTTCATTTACTCTAAACCTGTGATTCCTCTGAATTATTTTCATTTTAA
AGAAATTGTATTTGTTAAATATGTACTACAAACTTAGTAGTTGGAAGGGCTAATTCACTCCCAAAGAAGA
CAAGATATCCTTGATCTGTGGATCTACCACACACAAGGCTACTTCCCTGATTAGCAGAACTACACACCAG
GGCCAGGGGTCAGATATCCACTGACCTTTGGATGGTGCTACAAGCTAGTACCAGTTGAGCCAGATAAGGT
AGAAGAGGCCAATAAAGGAGAGAACACCAGCTTGTTACACCCTGTGAGCCTGCATGGGATGGATGACCCG
GAGAGAGAAGTGTTAGAGTGGAGGTTTGACAGCCGCCTAGCATTTCATCACGTGGCCCGAGAGCTGCATC
CGGAGTACTTCAAGAACTGCTGATATCGAGCTT
