>Addgene plasmid #231953 | pHR_SFFV_tTA_IRES_tagBFP | depositor partial sequence | sequence record 455833 | OVAF022
GNNNNNNNNNNNNNTCGGCGCGCCAGTCCTCCGACAGACTGAGTCGCCCGGGGGGGATCTGGAGCTCTCG
AGAATTCTCACGCGTCAAGTGGAGCAAGGCAGGTGGACAGTGGATCGGAGCTACCATGTCTAGACTGGAC
AAGAGCAAAGTCATAAACTCTGCTCTGGAATTACTCAATGAAGTCGGTATCGAAGGCCTGACGACAAGGA
AACTCGCTCAAAAGCTGGGAGTTGAGCAGCCTACCCTGTACTGGCACGTGAAGAACAAGCGGGCCCTGCT
CGATGCCCTGGCAATCGAGATGCTGGACAGGCATCATACCCACTTCTGCCCCCTGGAAGGCGAGTCATGG
CAAGACTTTCTGCGGAACAACGCCAAGTCATTCCGCTGTGCTCTCCTCTCACATCGCGACGGGGCTAAAG
TGCATCTCGGCACCCGCCCAACAGAGAAACAGTACGAAACCCTGGAAAATCAGCTCGCGTTCCTGTGTCA
GCAAGGCTTCTCCCTGGAGAACGCACTGTACGCTCTGTCCGCCGTGGGCCACTTTACACTGGGCTGCGTA
TTGGAGGATCAGGAGCATCAAGTAGCAAAAGAGGAAAGAGAGACACCTACCACCGATTCTATGCCCCCAC
TTCTGAGACAAGCAATTGAGCTGTTCGACCATCAGGGAGCCGAACCTGCCTTCCTTTTCGGCCTGGAACT
AATCATATGTGGCCTGGAGAAACAGCTAAAGTGCGAAAGCGGCGGGCCGGCCGACGCCCTTGACGATTTT
GACTTAGACATGCTCCCAGCCGATGCCCTTGACGACTTTGACCTTGATATGCTGCCTGCTGACGCTCTTG
ACGATTTTGACCTTTGACATGCTCCCCGGGTAATAGGATCCTTGACTTGCGGCCCCCCTCTCCCTCCCCC
CCCCTAACGTTACTGGCCGAAGCCGCTTGGAATANNNCGGTGTGCGTTGTCTATATGTNTTTTCACATAT
TGCGTCTTTGGNAATGTGAGGGCCCNGAAACCTGGCCCTGTCTTNTNACNAGCATTCCTNGGGTNNTTCC
CCTCNNNNNN
