>Addgene plasmid #231953 | pHR_SFFV_tTA_IRES_tagBFP | depositor partial sequence | sequence record 455834 | OVAF024
NNNNNNNNNNNANCAGCTTGCATGCCTGCAGGTCGACTCTAGAGTCGCGGCCTCAGTCAGTCACGCATGT
TGCAGGTGGGAGTTGCGGCCTTAATTAAGCTTGTGCCCCAGTTTGCTAGGGAGGTCGCAGTATCTGGCCA
CTGCCACCTCGTGCTGCTCGACGTAGGTCTCGTTGTTGGCCTCCTTGATTCTTTCCAGTCTGTAGTCCAC
ATAGTAGACGCCAGGCATCTTGAGGTTCTTAGCGGGTTTCTTGGATCTATATGTGGTCTTGATGTTTGCG
ATCAGATGGCTCCCGCCCACGAGCTTCAGGGCCATGTCGTTTCTGCCTTCCAGGCCGCCGTCAGCGGGGT
ACAGCGTCTCGGTGAAGGCCTCCCAGCCGAGTGTTTTCTTCTGCATCACAGGGCCGTTGGATGTGAAGTT
CACCCCTCTGATCTTGACGTTGTAGATGAGGCAGCCGTCCTGGAGGCTGGTGTCCTGGGTAGCGGTCAGC
ACGCCCCCGTCTTCGTATGTGGTGACTCTCTCCCATGTGAAGCCCTCAGGGAAGGACTGCTTGAAGAAGT
CGGGGATGCCCTGGGTGTGGTTGATGAAGGTCTTGCTGCCGTAGAGGAAGCTAGTAGCCAGGATGTCGAA
GGCGAAGGGGAGAGGGCCGCCCTCGACCACCTTGATTCTCATGGTCTGGGTGCCCTCGTAGGGCTTGCCT
TCGCCCTCGGATGTGCACTTGAAGTGATGGTTGTCCACGGTGCCCTCCATGTACAGCTTCATGTGCATGT
TCTCCTTAATCAGCTCGCTCATGGACCCGCCAGCGCTCATTTATCATCGTGTTTTTCAAAGGAAAACCAC
GTCCCNGTGGGTTCGGGGGGCCTAGACGTTTTTTTAACCTCGACTAAACACATGTAAAGCATGTGCACCG
AGGCCCCAGATCANATCCCATACAATGGGGTACCTTCTGGGCATCCTTCAGCCCCTTGTTGATACGCTTG
AGGAGAGCCATTTGACTCNTTCCNCAACTATCCAACTCACACGTGGNNNCTGGGGTNGTGCCGCCTTTGC
N
